Addgene plasmid #249221: pLenti-hITGA3-gRNA3
Purpose: ITGA3 CRISPR KO
Depositing lab: Weihong Tan. Depositing organization: Hangzhou Institute of Medicine, Chinese Academy of Sciences. Publication: SPARK-seq: A high-throughput platform for aptamer discovery and kinetic profiling. Luo G, Song J, Fu Y, Jiang Y, Gao Y, Zhong Z, Li L, Wei Y, Jia HR, Guo L, Fu T, Wu Q, Tan W. Science. 2026 Jan;391(6780):eadv6127. doi: 10.1126/science.adv6127. Epub 2026 Jan 1. PubMed 41477891.
Backbone
  Vector backbone: pLenti-sgRNA
  Backbone manufacturer: Eric Lander and David Sabatini, Addgene plasmid #71409
  Vector type: Lentiviral, CRISPR
Growth in bacteria
  Bacterial resistance: Ampicillin, 100 μg/mL
  Growth temperature: 37°C
  Growth strain: NEB Stable
  Copy number: High Copy
Gene/Insert
  Gene/Insert name: ITGA3
  gRNA/shRNA sequence: TACACAGCACCAGTCCGGT
  Species: H. sapiens (human)
  Entrez Gene: ITGA3 (a.k.a. CD49C, FRP-2, GAP-B3, GAPB3, ILNEB, JEB7, MSK18, VCA-2, VL3A, VLA3a)
  Promoter: U6
  Cloning method: Restriction Enzyme; 5′ cloning site Unknown (unknown if destroyed)
Terms and licenses: Academic/Nonprofit Terms; Industry Terms: Not Available to Industry
How to cite: pLenti-hITGA3-gRNA3 was a gift from Weihong Tan (Addgene plasmid # 249221 ; http://n2t.net/addgene:249221 ; RRID:Addgene_249221)
