[The description below was written by a language model from this plasmid's Addgene catalogue record and pLannotate feature annotations shown in this document.]
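Description:
pLenti-hITGA3-gRNA3 is a lentiviral CRISPR guide-RNA plasmid built on the pLenti-sgRNA backbone and designed to knock out human ITGA3, the gene encoding integrin alpha-3 (also known as CD49C). It is maintained in E. coli through a high-copy ColE1/pUC-type origin with ampicillin selection from the bla gene. The bacterial portion also carries an f1 origin and remnants of a lac/lacZα cloning region flanked by T3 and T7 promoters.

The viral portion has a third-generation, self-inactivating layout. An RSV enhancer/promoter fused to a truncated HIV-1 5' LTR drives genomic RNA production in packaging cells, followed by the Ψ packaging signal with a partial gag sequence, the Rev response element for Rev-dependent nuclear export, a cPPT/CTS element, and a ΔU3 3' LTR that inactivates LTR promoter activity after integration. An SV40 poly(A) signal and SV40 origin lie downstream of the 3' LTR.

Between the LTRs, a human U6 RNA polymerase III promoter expresses the ITGA3-targeting spacer joined to the Streptococcus pyogenes Cas9 guide scaffold. A separate EF-1α core promoter drives puromycin N-acetyltransferase, stabilised by a WPRE, so transduced mammalian cells can be selected with puromycin.

No Cas9 coding sequence is annotated, so the nuclease has to be supplied separately, for example from a Cas9-expressing cell line or a second vector. The name suggests it is one of several guides against the same gene, although the record does not describe the others. The stated purpose is simply ITGA3 CRISPR knockout, and the associated publication concerns an aptamer discovery and kinetic profiling platform.
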