Features (pLannotate 1.2.2; 27 found; start..end, strand, type, name):
      5..231     +  promoter       RSV promoter: Rous sarcoma virus enhancer/promoter
    232..412     +  LTR            5' LTR (truncated): truncated 5' long terminal repeat (LTR) from HIV-1
    459..584     +  misc_feature   HIV-1 Ψ: packaging signal of human immunodeficiency virus type 1
    568..931     +  CDS            HIV-1 gag (fragment): gag protein from human immunodeficiency virus 1; gag
   1077..1310    +  misc_feature   RRE: The Rev response element (RRE) of HIV-1 allows for Rev-dependent mRNA export from the nucleus to the cytoplasm.
   1687..1713    +  CDS            Rev (fragment): human immunodeficiency virus 1 (HIV-1) Rev protein; rev; enhances nuclear export of unspliced and incompletely spliced viral mRNAs
   1717..1957    +  promoter       U6 promoter: RNA polymerase III promoter for human U6 snRNA
   1986..2061    +  misc_RNA       gRNA scaffold: guide RNA scaffold for the Streptococcus pyogenes CRISPR/Cas9 system
   2109..2226    +  misc_feature   cPPT/CTS: central polypurine tract and central termination sequence of HIV-1
   2295..2506    +  promoter       EF-1α core promoter: core promoter for human elongation factor EF-1α
   2532..3131    +  CDS            PuroR (fragment): puromycin N-acetyltransferase; pac from Streptomyces; confers resistance to puromycin
   3147..3735    +  misc_feature   WPRE: woodchuck hepatitis virus posttranscriptional regulatory element
   3786..3805    +  misc_feature   cPPT/CTS (fragment): central polypurine tract and central termination sequence of HIV-1
   3807..4040    +  LTR            3' LTR (ΔU3): self-inactivating 3' long terminal repeat (LTR) from HIV-1
   4118..4239    +  polyA_signal   SV40 poly(A) signal: SV40 polyadenylation signal
   4279..4414    +  rep_origin     SV40 ori: SV40 origin of replication
   4435..4453    -  promoter       T7 promoter: promoter for bacteriophage T7 RNA polymerase
   4461..4616    +  CDS            lacZα (fragment): LacZα fragment of β-galactosidase; lacZ fragment
   4621..5049    +  rep_origin     f1 ori (sequence partly withheld): f1 bacteriophage origin of replication; arrow indicates direction of (+) strand synthesis
   5102..5206    +  promoter       AmpR promoter: bla
   5207..6067    +  CDS            AmpR: β-lactamase; bla; confers resistance to ampicillin, carbenicillin, and related antibiotics
   6238..6826    +  rep_origin     ori: high-copy-number ColE1/pMB1/pBR322/pUC origin of replication
   7009..7101    +  CDS            lacI (fragment): lac repressor; lacI; The lac repressor binds to the lac operator to inhibit transcription in E. coli. This inhibition can be relieved by adding lactose or isopropyl-β-D-thiogalactopyranoside (IPTG).
   7114..7135    +  protein_bind   CAP binding site: CAP binding activates transcription in the presence of cAMP. E. coli catabolite activator protein
   7150..7180    +  promoter       lac promoter: promoter for the E. coli lac operon
   7188..7204    +  protein_bind   lac operator: The lac repressor binds to the lac operator to inhibit transcription in E. coli. This inhibition can be relieved by adding lactose or isopropyl-β-D-thiogalactopyranoside (IPTG). lac repressor encoded by lacI
   7249..7267    +  promoter       T3 promoter: promoter for bacteriophage T3 RNA polymerase
>Addgene plasmid #249221 | pLenti-hITGA3-gRNA3 | addgene full sequence | sequence record 499769 | Addgene NGS Result
TTAATGTAGTCTTATGCAATACTCTTGTAGTCTTGCAACATGGTAACGATGAGTTAGCAACATGCCTTAC
AAGGAGAGAAAAAGCACCGTGCATGCCGATTGGTGGAAGTAAGGTGGTACGATCGTGCCTTATTAGGAAG
GCAACAGACGGGTCTGACATGGATTGGACGAACCACTGAATTGCCGCATTGCAGAGATATTGTATTTAAG
TGCCTAGCTCGATACATAAACGGGTCTCTCTGGTTAGACCAGATCTGAGCCTGGGAGCTCTCTGGCTAAC
TAGGGAACCCACTGCTTAAGCCTCAATAAAGCTTGCCTTGAGTGCTTCAAGTAGTGTGTGCCCGTCTGTT
GTGTGACTCTGGTAACTAGAGATCCCTCAGACCCTTTTAGTCAGTGTGGAAAATCTCTAGCAGTGGCGCC
CGAACAGGGACTTGAAAGCGAAAGGGAAACCAGAGGAGCTCTCTCGACGCAGGACTCGGCTTGCTGAAGC
GCGCACGGCAAGAGGCGAGGGGCGGCGACTGGTGAGTACGCCAAAAATTTTGACTAGCGGAGGCTAGAAG
GAGAGAGATGGGTGCGAGAGCGTCAGTATTAAGCGGGGGAGAATTAGATCGCGATGGGAAAAAATTCGGT
TAAGGCCAGGGGGAAAGAAAAAATATAAATTAAAACATATAGTATGGGCAAGCAGGGAGCTAGAACGATT
CGCAGTTAATCCTGGCCTGTTAGAAACATCAGAAGGCTGTAGACAAATACTGGGACAGCTACAACCATCC
CTTCAGACAGGATCAGAAGAACTTAGATCATTATATAATACAGTAGCAACCCTCTATTGTGTGCATCAAA
GGATAGAGATAAAAGACACCAAGGAAGCTTTAGACAAGATAGAGGAAGAGCAAAACAAAAGTAAGACCAC
CGCACAGCAAGCGGCCGCTGATCTTCAGACCTGGAGGAGGAGATATGAGGGACAATTGGAGAAGTGAATT
ATATAAATATAAAGTAGTAAAAATTGAACCATTAGGAGTAGCACCCACCAAGGCAAAGAGAAGAGTGGTG
CAGAGAGAAAAAAGAGCAGTGGGAATAGGAGCTTTGTTCCTTGGGTTCTTGGGAGCAGCAGGAAGCACTA
TGGGCGCAGCGTCAATGACGCTGACGGTACAGGCCAGACAATTATTGTCTGGTATAGTGCAGCAGCAGAA
CAATTTGCTGAGGGCTATTGAGGCGCAACAGCATCTGTTGCAACTCACAGTCTGGGGCATCAAGCAGCTC
CAGGCAAGAATCCTGGCTGTGGAAAGATACCTAAAGGATCAACAGCTCCTGGGGATTTGGGGTTGCTCTG
GAAAACTCATTTGCACCACTGCTGTGCCTTGGAATGCTAGTTGGAGTAATAAATCTCTGGAACAGATTTG
GAATCACACGACCTGGATGGAGTGGGACAGAGAAATTAACAATTACACAAGCTTAATACACTCCTTAATT
GAAGAATCGCAAAACCAGCAAGAAAAGAATGAACAAGAATTATTGGAATTAGATAAATGGGCAAGTTTGT
GGAATTGGTTTAACATAACAAATTGGCTGTGGTATATAAAATTATTCATAATGATAGTAGGAGGCTTGGT
AGGTTTAAGAATAGTTTTTGCTGTACTTTCTATAGTGAATAGAGTTAGGCAGGGATATTCACCATTATCG
TTTCAGACCCACCTCCCAACCCCGAGGGGACCCAGAGAGGGCCTATTTCCCATGATTCCTTCATATTTGC
ATATACGATACAAGGCTGTTAGAGAGATAATTAGAATTAATTTGACTGTAAACACAAAGATATTAGTACA
AAATACGTGACGTAGAAAGTAATAATTTCTTGGGTAGTTTGCAGTTTTAAAATTATGTTTTAAAATGGAC
TATCATATGCTTACCGTAACTTGAAAGTATTTCGATTTCTTGGCTTTATATATCTTGTGGAAAGGACGAA
ACACCGTACACAGCACCAGTCCGGTGTTTTAGAGCTAGAAATAGCAAGTTAAAATAAGGCTAGTCCGTTA
TCAACTTGAAAAAGTGGCACCGAGTCGGTGCTTTTTTGAATTCTAGATCTTGAGACAAATGGCAGTATTC
ATCCACAATTTTAAAAGAAAAGGGGGGATTGGGGGGTACAGTGCAGGGGAAAGAATAGTAGACATAATAG
CAACAGACATACAAACTAAAGAATTACAAAAACAAATTACAAAAATTCAAAATTTTCGGGTTTATTACAG
GGACAGCAGAGATCCACTTTGGCGCCGGCTCGAGTGGCTCCGGTGCCCGTCAGTGGGCAGAGCGCACATC
GCCCACAGTCCCCGAGAAGTTGGGGGGAGGGGTCGGCAATTGAACCGGTGCCTAGAGAAGGTGGCGCGGG
GTAAACTGGGAAAGTGATGTCGTGTACTGGCTCCGCCTTTTTCCCGAGGGTGGGGGAGAACCGTATATAA
GTGCAGTAGTCGCCGTGAACGTTCTTTTTCGCAACGGGTTTGCCGCCAGAACACAGGTGTCGTGACGCGG
GATCCGCCACCATGACCGAGTACAAGCCCACGGTGCGCCTCGCCACCCGCGACGACGTCCCCAGGGCCGT
ACGCACCCTCGCCGCCGCGTTCGCCGACTACCCCGCCACGCGCCACACCGTCGATCCGGACCGCCACATC
GAGCGGGTCACCGAGCTGCAAGAACTCTTCCTCACGCGCGTCGGGCTCGACATCGGCAAGGTGTGGGTCG
CGGACGACGGCGCCGCGGTGGCGGTCTGGACCACGCCGGAGAGCGTCGAAGCGGGGGCGGTGTTCGCCGA
GATCGGCCCGCGCATGGCCGAGTTGAGCGGTTCCCGGCTGGCCGCGCAGCAACAGATGGAAGGCCTCCTG
GCGCCGCACCGGCCCAAGGAGCCCGCGTGGTTCCTGGCCACCGTCGGAGTCTCGCCCGACCACCAGGGCA
AGGGTCTGGGCAGCGCCGTCGTGCTCCCCGGAGTGGAGGCGGCCGAGCGCGCCGGGGTGCCCGCCTTCCT
GGAGACCTCCGCGCCCCGCAACCTCCCCTTCTACGAGCGGCTCGGCTTCACCGTCACCGCCGACGTCGAG
GTGCCCGAAGGACCGCGCACCTGGTGCATGACCCGCAAGCCCGGTGCCTGAACGCGTTAAGTCGACAATC
AACCTCTGGATTACAAAATTTGTGAAAGATTGACTGGTATTCTTAACTATGTTGCTCCTTTTACGCTATG
TGGATACGCTGCTTTAATGCCTTTGTATCATGCTATTGCTTCCCGTATGGCTTTCATTTTCTCCTCCTTG
TATAAATCCTGGTTGCTGTCTCTTTATGAGGAGTTGTGGCCCGTTGTCAGGCAACGTGGCGTGGTGTGCA
CTGTGTTTGCTGACGCAACCCCCACTGGTTGGGGCATTGCCACCACCTGTCAGCTCCTTTCCGGGACTTT
CGCTTTCCCCCTCCCTATTGCCACGGCGGAACTCATCGCCGCCTGCCTTGCCCGCTGCTGGACAGGGGCT
CGGCTGTTGGGCACTGACAATTCCGTGGTGTTGTCGGGGAAATCATCGTCCTTTCCTTGGCTGCTCGCCT
GTGTTGCCACCTGGATTCTGCGCGGGACGTCCTTCTGCTACGTCCCTTCGGCCCTCAATCCAGCGGACCT
TCCTTCCCGCGGCCTGCTGCCGGCTCTGCGGCCTCTTCCGCGTCTTCGCCTTCGCCCTCAGACGAGTCGG
ATCTCCCTTTGGGCCGCCTCCCCGCGTCGACTTTAAGACCAATGACTTACAAGGCAGCTGTAGATCTTAG
CCACTTTTTAAAAGAAAAGGGGGGACTGGAAGGGCTAATTCACTCCCAACGAAGACAAGATCTGCTTTTT
GCTTGTACTGGGTCTCTCTGGTTAGACCAGATCTGAGCCTGGGAGCTCTCTGGCTAACTAGGGAACCCAC
TGCTTAAGCCTCAATAAAGCTTGCCTTGAGTGCTTCAAGTAGTGTGTGCCCGTCTGTTGTGTGACTCTGG
TAACTAGAGATCCCTCAGACCCTTTTAGTCAGTGTGGAAAATCTCTAGCAGTACGTATAGTAGTTCATGT
CATCTTATTATTCAGTATTTATAACTTGCAAAGAAATGAATATCAGAGAGTGAGAGGAACTTGTTTATTG
CAGCTTATAATGGTTACAAATAAAGCAATAGCATCACAAATTTCACAAATAAAGCATTTTTTTCACTGCA
TTCTAGTTGTGGTTTGTCCAAACTCATCAATGTATCTTATCATGTCTGGCTCTAGCTATCCCGCCCCTAA
CTCCGCCCATCCCGCCCCTAACTCCGCCCAGTTCCGCCCATTCTCCGCCCCATGGCTGACTAATTTTTTT
TATTTATGCAGAGGCCGAGGCCGCCTCGGCCTCTGAGCTATTCCAGAAGTAGTGAGGAGGCTTTTTTGGA
GGCCTAGGGACGTACCCAATTCGCCCTATAGTGAGTCGTATTACGCGCGCTCACTGGCCGTCGTTTTACA
ACGTCGTGACTGGGAAAACCCTGGCGTTACCCAACTTAATCGCCTTGCAGCACATCCCCCTTTCGCCAGC
TGGCGTAATAGCGAAGAGGCCCGCACCGATCGCCCTTCCCAACAGTTGCGCAGCCTGAATGGCGAATGGG
[124 nt withheld, positions 4621-4744]
C
[91 nt withheld, positions 4746-4836]
A
[49 nt withheld, positions 4838-4886]
CCTTTGACGTTGGAGTCCACGTTCTTT
[37 nt withheld, positions 4914-4950]
ACCCTATCTCGGTCTATTCTTTTGATTTATAAGGGATTTTGCCGATTTCGGCCTATTGGTTAAAAAATGA
GCTGATTTAACAAAAATTTAACGCGAATTTTAACAAAATATTAACGCTTACAATTTAGGTGGCACTTTTC
GGGGAAATGTGCGCGGAACCCCTATTTGTTTATTTTTCTAAATACATTCAAATATGTATCCGCTCATGAG
ACAATAACCCTGATAAATGCTTCAATAATATTGAAAAAGGAAGAGTATGAGTATTCAACATTTCCGTGTC
GCCCTTATTCCCTTTTTTGCGGCATTTTGCCTTCCTGTTTTTGCTCACCCAGAAACGCTGGTGAAAGTAA
AAGATGCTGAAGATCAGTTGGGTGCACGAGTGGGTTACATCGAACTGGATCTCAACAGCGGTAAGATCCT
TGAGAGTTTTCGCCCCGAAGAACGTTTTCCAATGATGAGCACTTTTAAAGTTCTGCTATGTGGCGCGGTA
TTATCCCGTATTGACGCCGGGCAAGAGCAACTCGGTCGCCGCATACACTATTCTCAGAATGACTTGGTTG
AGTACTCACCAGTCACAGAAAAGCATCTTACGGATGGCATGACAGTAAGAGAATTATGCAGTGCTGCCAT
AACCATGAGTGATAACACTGCGGCCAACTTACTTCTGACAACGATCGGAGGACCGAAGGAGCTAACCGCT
TTTTTGCACAACATGGGGGATCATGTAACTCGCCTTGATCGTTGGGAACCGGAGCTGAATGAAGCCATAC
CAAACGACGAGCGTGACACCACGATGCCTGTAGCAATGGCAACAACGTTGCGCAAACTATTAACTGGCGA
ACTACTTACTCTAGCTTCCCGGCAACAATTAATAGACTGGATGGAGGCGGATAAAGTTGCAGGACCACTT
CTGCGCTCGGCCCTTCCGGCTGGCTGGTTTATTGCTGATAAATCTGGAGCCGGTGAGCGTGGGTCTCGCG
GTATCATTGCAGCACTGGGGCCAGATGGTAAGCCCTCCCGTATCGTAGTTATCTACACGACGGGGAGTCA
GGCAACTATGGATGAACGAAATAGACAGATCGCTGAGATAGGTGCCTCACTGATTAAGCATTGGTAACTG
TCAGACCAAGTTTACTCATATATACTTTAGATTGATTTAAAACTTCATTTTTAATTTAAAAGGATCTAGG
TGAAGATCCTTTTTGATAATCTCATGACCAAAATCCCTTAACGTGAGTTTTCGTTCCACTGAGCGTCAGA
CCCCGTAGAAAAGATCAAAGGATCTTCTTGAGATCCTTTTTTTCTGCGCGTAATCTGCTGCTTGCAAACA
AAAAAACCACCGCTACCAGCGGTGGTTTGTTTGCCGGATCAAGAGCTACCAACTCTTTTTCCGAAGGTAA
CTGGCTTCAGCAGAGCGCAGATACCAAATACTGTTCTTCTAGTGTAGCCGTAGTTAGGCCACCACTTCAA
GAACTCTGTAGCACCGCCTACATACCTCGCTCTGCTAATCCTGTTACCAGTGGCTGCTGCCAGTGGCGAT
AAGTCGTGTCTTACCGGGTTGGACTCAAGACGATAGTTACCGGATAAGGCGCAGCGGTCGGGCTGAACGG
GGGGTTCGTGCACACAGCCCAGCTTGGAGCGAACGACCTACACCGAACTGAGATACCTACAGCGTGAGCT
ATGAGAAAGCGCCACGCTTCCCGAAGGGAGAAAGGCGGACAGGTATCCGGTAAGCGGCAGGGTCGGAACA
GGAGAGCGCACGAGGGAGCTTCCAGGGGGAAACGCCTGGTATCTTTATAGTCCTGTCGGGTTTCGCCACC
TCTGACTTGAGCGTCGATTTTTGTGATGCTCGTCAGGGGGGCGGAGCCTATGGAAAAACGCCAGCAACGC
GGCCTTTTTACGGTTCCTGGCCTTTTGCTGGCCTTTTGCTCACATGTTCTTTCCTGCGTTATCCCCTGAT
TCTGTGGATAACCGTATTACCGCCTTTGAGTGAGCTGATACCGCTCGCCGCAGCCGAACGACCGAGCGCA
GCGAGTCAGTGAGCGAGGAAGCGGAAGAGCGCCCAATACGCAAACCGCCTCTCCCCGCGCGTTGGCCGAT
TCATTAATGCAGCTGGCACGACAGGTTTCCCGACTGGAAAGCGGGCAGTGAGCGCAACGCAATTAATGTG
AGTTAGCTCACTCATTAGGCACCCCAGGCTTTACACTTTATGCTTCCGGCTCGTATGTTGTGTGGAATTG
TGAGCGGATAACAATTTCACACAGGAAACAGCTATGACCATGATTACGCCAAGCGCGCAATTAACCCTCA
CTAAAGGGAACAAAAGCTGGAGCTGCAAGC
